Addgene plasmid #184441: gRNA-MS2x2-TagRFP657
Purpose: sgRNA with MS2 aptamer, TagRFP657 as selection marker
Depositing lab: Rhys Allan. Depositing organization: Walter and Eliza Hall Institute of Medical Research. Publication: Activation of stably silenced genes by recruitment of a synthetic de-methylating module. Chan WF, Coughlan HD, Chen Y, Keenan CR, Smyth GK, Perkins AC, Johanson TM, Allan RS. Nat Commun. 2022 Sep 23;13(1):5582. doi: 10.1038/s41467-022-33181-4. PubMed 36151095.
Backbone
  Vector backbone: pLKO.1
  Vector type: Mammalian Expression, Lentiviral, CRISPR
Growth in bacteria
  Bacterial resistance: Ampicillin, 100 μg/mL
  Growth temperature: 37°C
  Growth strain: NEB Stable
  Copy number: High Copy
Gene/Insert
  Gene/Insert name: sgRNA-MS2x2, TagRFP657
  Cloning method: Restriction Enzyme; 5′ cloning site AgeI (not destroyed); 3′ cloning site EcoRI (not destroyed)
  Sequencing primers: 5′ gaatagagttaggcagggatattc; 3′ CCTATAGTGAGTCGTATTA
Terms and licenses: Academic/Nonprofit Terms; Industry Terms: Not Available to Industry
Depositor comments: Read the preprint at bioRxiv: https://www.biorxiv.org/content/10.1101/2021.09.11.459888v1.full
How to cite: gRNA-MS2x2-TagRFP657 was a gift from Rhys Allan (Addgene plasmid # 184441 ; http://n2t.net/addgene:184441 ; RRID:Addgene_184441)
