[The description below was written by a language model from this plasmid's Addgene catalogue record and pLannotate feature annotations shown in this document.]
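Description:
gRNA-MS2x2-TagRFP657 is a third-generation-style lentiviral CRISPR guide RNA vector built on the pLKO.1 backbone, for delivering an aptamer-modified sgRNA to mammalian cells. In bacteria it is maintained as a high-copy plasmid through a ColE1/pUC-type origin and selected with ampicillin via the β-lactamase gene. An f1 origin, lac regulatory remnants, T3 and T7 promoters, and an SV40 origin and poly(A) signal are also annotated in the backbone. The viral portion starts with an RSV promoter fused to a truncated HIV-1 5' LTR, which drives Tat-independent production of the genomic RNA in packaging cells. This is followed by the Ψ packaging signal with a gag fragment, the Rev response element for nuclear export of the unspliced transcript, a cPPT/CTS element, and a downstream truncated LTR preceded by a nef fragment, the arrangement expected of a self-inactivating 3' LTR.

The payload consists of two units. A human U6 RNA polymerase III promoter drives a Streptococcus pyogenes Cas9 sgRNA scaffold interrupted by two MS2 stem loops, which is why the scaffold is annotated as fragments. These aptamers bind the bacteriophage MS2 coat protein, so effector domains fused to that protein can be recruited to the site targeted by a Cas9 or dCas9 complex. No specific spacer is named in the record, and the AgeI and EcoRI cloning sites are retained. Downstream, the human PGK promoter expresses TagRFP657, a far-red fluorescent protein that serves as the marker for identifying or sorting transduced cells in place of a drug selection cassette. The associated publication concerns reactivating stably silenced genes by recruiting a synthetic demethylating module, consistent with this guide serving as the recruiting component.
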