Features (pLannotate 1.2.2; 29 found; start..end, strand, type, name):
    127..145     +  misc_RNA       MS2 stem loop: stem loop that binds the bacteriophage MS2 coat protein
    156..192     +  misc_RNA       gRNA scaffold (fragment): guide RNA scaffold for the Streptococcus pyogenes CRISPR/Cas9 system
    197..215     +  misc_RNA       MS2 stem loop: stem loop that binds the bacteriophage MS2 coat protein
    226..245     +  misc_RNA       gRNA scaffold (fragment): guide RNA scaffold for the Streptococcus pyogenes CRISPR/Cas9 system
    325..442     +  misc_feature   cPPT/CTS: central polypurine tract and central termination sequence of HIV-1
    491..1001    +  promoter       hPGK promoter: human phosphoglycerate kinase 1 promoter
   1025..1723    +  CDS            TagRFP657: TagRFP657 is a basic (constitutively fluorescent) far red fluorescent protein published in 2010, derived from Entacmaea quadricolor. It has low acid sensitivity.
   1756..1893    +  CDS            nef (fragment): NEF_HV1LA - Experimental evidence at protein level: Swiss-Prot protein existence level 1. Extracellular Nef protein targets CD4(+) T-lymphocytes for apoptosis by interacting with CXCR4 surface receptors. From Human immunodeficiency virus type 1 group M subtype B (isolate Lai) (HIV-1).
   1879..2059    +  LTR            5' LTR (truncated): truncated 5' long terminal repeat (LTR) from HIV-1
   2131..2252    +  polyA_signal   SV40 poly(A) signal: SV40 polyadenylation signal
   2292..2427    +  rep_origin     SV40 ori: SV40 origin of replication
   2448..2466    -  promoter       T7 promoter: promoter for bacteriophage T7 RNA polymerase
   2474..2629    +  CDS            lacZα (fragment): LacZα fragment of β-galactosidase; lacZ fragment
   2634..3062    +  rep_origin     f1 ori (sequence partly withheld): f1 bacteriophage origin of replication; arrow indicates direction of (+) strand synthesis
   3115..3219    +  promoter       AmpR promoter: bla
   3220..4080    +  CDS            AmpR: β-lactamase; bla; confers resistance to ampicillin, carbenicillin, and related antibiotics
   4251..4839    +  rep_origin     ori: high-copy-number ColE1/pMB1/pBR322/pUC origin of replication
   5022..5114    +  CDS            lacI (fragment): lac repressor; lacI; The lac repressor binds to the lac operator to inhibit transcription in E. coli. This inhibition can be relieved by adding lactose or isopropyl-β-D-thiogalactopyranoside (IPTG).
   5127..5148    +  protein_bind   CAP binding site: CAP binding activates transcription in the presence of cAMP. E. coli catabolite activator protein
   5163..5193    +  promoter       lac promoter: promoter for the E. coli lac operon
   5201..5217    +  protein_bind   lac operator: The lac repressor binds to the lac operator to inhibit transcription in E. coli. This inhibition can be relieved by adding lactose or isopropyl-β-D-thiogalactopyranoside (IPTG). lac repressor encoded by lacI
   5262..5280    +  promoter       T3 promoter: promoter for bacteriophage T3 RNA polymerase
   5308..5534    +  promoter       RSV promoter: Rous sarcoma virus enhancer/promoter
   5535..5715    +  LTR            5' LTR (truncated): truncated 5' long terminal repeat (LTR) from HIV-1
   5762..5887    +  misc_feature   HIV-1 Ψ: packaging signal of human immunodeficiency virus type 1
   5871..6234    +  CDS            HIV-1 gag (fragment): gag protein from human immunodeficiency virus 1; gag
   6380..6613    +  misc_feature   RRE: The Rev response element (RRE) of HIV-1 allows for Rev-dependent mRNA export from the nucleus to the cytoplasm.
   6990..7090    +  CDS            Rev (fragment): human immunodeficiency virus 1 (HIV-1) Rev protein; rev; enhances nuclear export of unspliced and incompletely spliced viral mRNAs
   7140..70      +  promoter       U6 promoter (across the origin): RNA polymerase III promoter for human U6 snRNA
>Addgene plasmid #184441 | gRNA-MS2x2-TagRFP657 | addgene full sequence | sequence record 366141 | Addgene NGS Result
GACTATCATATGCTTACCGTAACTTGAAAGTATTTCGATTTCTTGGCTTTATATATCTTGTGGAAAGGAC
GAAACACCGGTGTCTTCGAGGCTTACAGGACGAAGACCCGTTTGAGAGCTAGGCCAACATGAGGATCACC
CATGTCTGCAGGGCCTAGCAAGTTCAAATAAGGCTAGTCCGTTATCAACTTGGCCAACATGAGGATCACC
CATGTCTGCAGGGCCAAGTGGCACCGAGTCGGTGCTTTTTTTGAAATGTCGACCTCGAGAGTCTAGAAAT
ACTGAATTCTCGACCTCGAGACAAATGGCAGTATTCATCCACAATTTTAAAAGAAAAGGGGGGATTGGGG
GGTACAGTGCAGGGGAAAGAATAGTAGACATAATAGCAACAGACATACAAACTAAAGAATTACAAAAACA
AATTACAAAAATTCAAAATTTTCGGGTTTATTACAGGGACAGCAGAGATCCACTTTGGCCGCGGCTCGAG
GGGGTTGGGGTTGCGCCTTTTCCAAGGCAGCCCTGGGTTTGCGCAGGGACGCGGCTGCTCTGGGCGTGGT
TCCGGGAAACGCAGCGGCGCCGACCCTGGGTCTCGCACATTCTTCACGTCCGTTCGCAGCGTCACCCGGA
TCTTCGCCGCTACCCTTGTGGGCCCCCCGGCGACGCTTCCTGCTCCGCCCCTAAGTCGGGAAGGTTCCTT
GCGGTTCGCGGCGTGCCGGACGTGACAAACGGAAGCCGCACGTCTCACTAGTACCCTCGCAGACGGACAG
CGCCAGGGAGCAATGGCAGCGCGCCGACCGCGATGGGCTGTGGCCAATAGCGGCTGCTCAGCAGGGCGCG
CCGAGAGCAGCGGCCGGGAAGGGGCGGTGCGGGAGGCGGGGTGTGGGGCGGTAGTGTGGGCCCTGTTCCT
GCCCGCGCGGTGTTCCGCATTCTGCAAGCCTCCGGAGCGCACGTCGGCAGTCGGCTCCCTCGTTGACCGA
ATCACCGACCTCTCTCCCCAGGGGGATCTCTCGAGGTTGCCACCATGAGCGAGCTGATAACAGAAAACAT
GCACATGAAGCTCTACATGGAAGGTACCGTCAACAACCACCATTTCAAGTGTACTTCTGAAGGCGAAGGT
AAGCCTTACGAAGGCACCCAAACCCAACGCATTAAAGTAGTGGAAGGGGGACCCCTGCCCTTCGCCTTCG
ATATTTTGGCAACAAGCTTCATGTACGGAAGTCATACGTTTATCAATCATACGCAGGGGATCCCTGATTT
CTGGAAACAGAGTTTCCCAGAGGGGTTCACGTGGGAGCGAGTAACTACTTACGAGGACGGCGGGGTACTG
ACAGCCACACAAGATACATCTCTTCAGGATGGCTGCTTGATCTATAATGTGAAGATTCGCGGCGTTAACT
TTCCCAGTAACGGCCCTGTCATGCAGAAAAAAACGCTTGGGTGGGAGGCTCACACAGAAATGCTCTACCC
AGCAGATGGGGGTCTGGAGGGTAGAACTGCTCTGGCCCTGAAGCTCGTGGGCGGCGGTCACCTCATTTGC
AACTTTAAAACCACCTATCGGTCTAAGAAGCCAGCAAAGAACCTCAAGATGCCCGGAGTTTATTATGTTG
ACTACAGGCTCGAGCGGATCAAGGAAGCTGACAAGGAGACCTACGTGGAGCAGCATGAAGTTGCAGTAGC
TCGCTACTGCGATTTGCCATCTAAGTTGGGCCATAAGCTGAATTGAAACGAATTTCGACCTCGAGGGGGG
GCCCGGTACCTTTAAGACCAATGACTTACAAGGCAGCTGTAGATCTTAGCCACTTTTTAAAAGAAAAGGG
GGGACTGGAAGGGCTAATTCACTCCCAACGAAGAAAAGATCTGCTTTTTGCTTGTACTGGGTCTCTCTGG
TTAGACCAGATCTGAGCCTGGGAGCTCTCTGGCTAACTAGGGAACCCACTGCTTAAGCCTCAATAAAGCT
TGCCTTGAGTGCTTCAAGTAGTGTGTGCCCGTCTGTTGTGTGACTCTGGTAACTAGAGATCCCTCAGACC
CTTTTAGTCAGTGTGGAAAATCTCTAGCAGTAGTAGTTCATGTCATCTTATTATTCAGTATTTATAACTT
GCAAAGAAATGAATATCAGAGAGTGAGAGGAACTTGTTTATTGCAGCTTATAATGGTTACAAATAAAGCA
ATAGCATCACAAATTTCACAAATAAAGCATTTTTTTCACTGCATTCTAGTTGTGGTTTGTCCAAACTCAT
CAATGTATCTTATCATGTCTGGCTCTAGCTATCCCGCCCCTAACTCCGCCCATCCCGCCCCTAACTCCGC
CCAGTTCCGCCCATTCTCCGCCCCATGGCTGACTAATTTTTTTTATTTATGCAGAGGCCGAGGCCGCCTC
GGCCTCTGAGCTATTCCAGAAGTAGTGAGGAGGCTTTTTTGGAGGCCTAGGGACGTACCCAATTCGCCCT
ATAGTGAGTCGTATTACGCGCGCTCACTGGCCGTCGTTTTACAACGTCGTGACTGGGAAAACCCTGGCGT
TACCCAACTTAATCGCCTTGCAGCACATCCCCCTTTCGCCAGCTGGCGTAATAGCGAAGAGGCCCGCACC
GATCGCCCTTCCCAACAGTTGCGCAGCCTGAATGGCGAATGGG
[124 nt withheld, positions 2634-2757]
C
[91 nt withheld, positions 2759-2849]
A
[49 nt withheld, positions 2851-2899]
CCTTTGACGTTGGAGTCCACGTTCTTT
[37 nt withheld, positions 2927-2963]
ACCCTATCTCGGTCTATTCTTTTGATTTATAAGGGATTTTGCCGATTTCGGCCTATTGGTTAAAAAATGA
GCTGATTTAACAAAAATTTAACGCGAATTTTAACAAAATATTAACGCTTACAATTTAGGTGGCACTTTTC
GGGGAAATGTGCGCGGAACCCCTATTTGTTTATTTTTCTAAATACATTCAAATATGTATCCGCTCATGAG
ACAATAACCCTGATAAATGCTTCAATAATATTGAAAAAGGAAGAGTATGAGTATTCAACATTTCCGTGTC
GCCCTTATTCCCTTTTTTGCGGCATTTTGCCTTCCTGTTTTTGCTCACCCAGAAACGCTGGTGAAAGTAA
AAGATGCTGAAGATCAGTTGGGTGCACGAGTGGGTTACATCGAACTGGATCTCAACAGCGGTAAGATCCT
TGAGAGTTTTCGCCCCGAAGAACGTTTTCCAATGATGAGCACTTTTAAAGTTCTGCTATGTGGCGCGGTA
TTATCCCGTATTGACGCCGGGCAAGAGCAACTCGGTCGCCGCATACACTATTCTCAGAATGACTTGGTTG
AGTACTCACCAGTCACAGAAAAGCATCTTACGGATGGCATGACAGTAAGAGAATTATGCAGTGCTGCCAT
AACCATGAGTGATAACACTGCGGCCAACTTACTTCTGACAACGATCGGAGGACCGAAGGAGCTAACCGCT
TTTTTGCACAACATGGGGGATCATGTAACTCGCCTTGATCGTTGGGAACCGGAGCTGAATGAAGCCATAC
CAAACGACGAGCGTGACACCACGATGCCTGTAGCAATGGCAACAACGTTGCGCAAACTATTAACTGGCGA
ACTACTTACTCTAGCTTCCCGGCAACAATTAATAGACTGGATGGAGGCGGATAAAGTTGCAGGACCACTT
CTGCGCTCGGCCCTTCCGGCTGGCTGGTTTATTGCTGATAAATCTGGAGCCGGTGAGCGTGGGTCTCGCG
GTATCATTGCAGCACTGGGGCCAGATGGTAAGCCCTCCCGTATCGTAGTTATCTACACGACGGGGAGTCA
GGCAACTATGGATGAACGAAATAGACAGATCGCTGAGATAGGTGCCTCACTGATTAAGCATTGGTAACTG
TCAGACCAAGTTTACTCATATATACTTTAGATTGATTTAAAACTTCATTTTTAATTTAAAAGGATCTAGG
TGAAGATCCTTTTTGATAATCTCATGACCAAAATCCCTTAACGTGAGTTTTCGTTCCACTGAGCGTCAGA
CCCCGTAGAAAAGATCAAAGGATCTTCTTGAGATCCTTTTTTTCTGCGCGTAATCTGCTGCTTGCAAACA
AAAAAACCACCGCTACCAGCGGTGGTTTGTTTGCCGGATCAAGAGCTACCAACTCTTTTTCCGAAGGTAA
CTGGCTTCAGCAGAGCGCAGATACCAAATACTGTTCTTCTAGTGTAGCCGTAGTTAGGCCACCACTTCAA
GAACTCTGTAGCACCGCCTACATACCTCGCTCTGCTAATCCTGTTACCAGTGGCTGCTGCCAGTGGCGAT
AAGTCGTGTCTTACCGGGTTGGACTCAAGACGATAGTTACCGGATAAGGCGCAGCGGTCGGGCTGAACGG
GGGGTTCGTGCACACAGCCCAGCTTGGAGCGAACGACCTACACCGAACTGAGATACCTACAGCGTGAGCT
ATGAGAAAGCGCCACGCTTCCCGAAGGGAGAAAGGCGGACAGGTATCCGGTAAGCGGCAGGGTCGGAACA
GGAGAGCGCACGAGGGAGCTTCCAGGGGGAAACGCCTGGTATCTTTATAGTCCTGTCGGGTTTCGCCACC
TCTGACTTGAGCGTCGATTTTTGTGATGCTCGTCAGGGGGGCGGAGCCTATGGAAAAACGCCAGCAACGC
GGCCTTTTTACGGTTCCTGGCCTTTTGCTGGCCTTTTGCTCACATGTTCTTTCCTGCGTTATCCCCTGAT
TCTGTGGATAACCGTATTACCGCCTTTGAGTGAGCTGATACCGCTCGCCGCAGCCGAACGACCGAGCGCA
GCGAGTCAGTGAGCGAGGAAGCGGAAGAGCGCCCAATACGCAAACCGCCTCTCCCCGCGCGTTGGCCGAT
TCATTAATGCAGCTGGCACGACAGGTTTCCCGACTGGAAAGCGGGCAGTGAGCGCAACGCAATTAATGTG
AGTTAGCTCACTCATTAGGCACCCCAGGCTTTACACTTTATGCTTCCGGCTCGTATGTTGTGTGGAATTG
TGAGCGGATAACAATTTCACACAGGAAACAGCTATGACCATGATTACGCCAAGCGCGCAATTAACCCTCA
CTAAAGGGAACAAAAGCTGGAGCTGCAAGCTTAATGTAGTCTTATGCAATACTCTTGTAGTCTTGCAACA
TGGTAACGATGAGTTAGCAACATGCCTTACAAGGAGAGAAAAAGCACCGTGCATGCCGATTGGTGGAAGT
AAGGTGGTACGATCGTGCCTTATTAGGAAGGCAACAGACGGGTCTGACATGGATTGGACGAACCACTGAA
TTGCCGCATTGCAGAGATATTGTATTTAAGTGCCTAGCTCGATACATAAACGGGTCTCTCTGGTTAGACC
AGATCTGAGCCTGGGAGCTCTCTGGCTAACTAGGGAACCCACTGCTTAAGCCTCAATAAAGCTTGCCTTG
AGTGCTTCAAGTAGTGTGTGCCCGTCTGTTGTGTGACTCTGGTAACTAGAGATCCCTCAGACCCTTTTAG
TCAGTGTGGAAAATCTCTAGCAGTGGCGCCCGAACAGGGACTTGAAAGCGAAAGGGAAACCAGAGGAGCT
CTCTCGACGCAGGACTCGGCTTGCTGAAGCGCGCACGGCAAGAGGCGAGGGGCGGCGACTGGTGAGTACG
CCAAAAATTTTGACTAGCGGAGGCTAGAAGGAGAGAGATGGGTGCGAGAGCGTCAGTATTAAGCGGGGGA
GAATTAGATCGCGATGGGAAAAAATTCGGTTAAGGCCAGGGGGAAAGAAAAAATATAAATTAAAACATAT
AGTATGGGCAAGCAGGGAGCTAGAACGATTCGCAGTTAATCCTGGCCTGTTAGAAACATCAGAAGGCTGT
AGACAAATACTGGGACAGCTACAACCATCCCTTCAGACAGGATCAGAAGAACTTAGATCATTATATAATA
CAGTAGCAACCCTCTATTGTGTGCATCAAAGGATAGAGATAAAAGACACCAAGGAAGCTTTAGACAAGAT
AGAGGAAGAGCAAAACAAAAGTAAGACCACCGCACAGCAAGCGGCCGCTGATCTTCAGACCTGGAGGAGG
AGATATGAGGGACAATTGGAGAAGTGAATTATATAAATATAAAGTAGTAAAAATTGAACCATTAGGAGTA
GCACCCACCAAGGCAAAGAGAAGAGTGGTGCAGAGAGAAAAAAGAGCAGTGGGAATAGGAGCTTTGTTCC
TTGGGTTCTTGGGAGCAGCAGGAAGCACTATGGGCGCAGCGTCAATGACGCTGACGGTACAGGCCAGACA
ATTATTGTCTGGTATAGTGCAGCAGCAGAACAATTTGCTGAGGGCTATTGAGGCGCAACAGCATCTGTTG
CAACTCACAGTCTGGGGCATCAAGCAGCTCCAGGCAAGAATCCTGGCTGTGGAAAGATACCTAAAGGATC
AACAGCTCCTGGGGATTTGGGGTTGCTCTGGAAAACTCATTTGCACCACTGCTGTGCCTTGGAATGCTAG
TTGGAGTAATAAATCTCTGGAACAGATTTGGAATCACACGACCTGGATGGAGTGGGACAGAGAAATTAAC
AATTACACAAGCTTAATACACTCCTTAATTGAAGAATCGCAAAACCAGCAAGAAAAGAATGAACAAGAAT
TATTGGAATTAGATAAATGGGCAAGTTTGTGGAATTGGTTTAACATAACAAATTGGCTGTGGTATATAAA
ATTATTCATAATGATAGTAGGAGGCTTGGTAGGTTTAAGAATAGTTTTTGCTGTACTTTCTATAGTGAAT
AGAGTTAGGCAGGGATATTCACCATTATCGTTTCAGACCCACCTCCCAACCCCGAGGGGACCCGACAGGC
CCGAAGGAATAGAAGAAGAAGGTGGAGAGAGAGACAGAGACAGATCCATTCGATTAGTGAACGGATCTCG
ACGGTATCGATCACGAGACTAGCCTCGAGCGGCCGCCCCCTTCACCGAGGGCCTATTTCCCATGATTCCT
TCATATTTGCATATACGATACAAGGCTGTTAGAGAGATAATTGGAATTAATTTGACTGTAAACACAAAGA
TATTAGTACAAAATACGTGACGTAGAAAGTAATAATTTCTTGGGTAGTTTGCAGTTTTAAAATTATGTTT
TAAAATG
